Addgene plasmid #76982: KHK gRNA (BRDN0001145612)
Purpose: 3rd generation lentiviral gRNA plasmid targeting human KHK
Depositing lab: John Doench & David Root. Depositing organization: Broad Institute. Publication: Optimized sgRNA design to maximize activity and minimize off-target effects of CRISPR-Cas9. Doench JG, Fusi N, Sullender M, Hegde M, Vaimberg EW, Donovan KF, Smith I, Tothova Z, Wilen C, Orchard R, Virgin HW, Listgarten J, Root DE. Nat Biotechnol. 2016 Jan 18. doi: 10.1038/nbt.3437. PubMed 26780180.
Backbone
  Vector backbone: lentiGuide-Puro
  Backbone manufacturer: Zhang Lab (Addgene plasmid # 52963)
  Vector type: Mammalian Expression, Lentiviral, CRISPR
  Selectable markers: Puromycin
Growth in bacteria
  Bacterial resistance: Ampicillin, 100 μg/mL
  Growth temperature: 37°C
  Growth strain: DH5alpha
  Copy number: High Copy
Gene/Insert
  Gene/Insert name: KHK (alt names: KHK; NM_000221.2)
  gRNA/shRNA sequence: GTCTGCTACAGACTTTGAGA
  Species: H. sapiens (human)
  Entrez Gene: KHK
  Promoter: hU6
  Cloning method: Unknown
  Sequencing primers: 5′ U6-F; 3′ pS2-R
Terms and licenses: Academic/Nonprofit Terms; Industry Terms: Not Available to Industry
Depositor comments: The gRNA was designed to target the following Genbank reference sequence(s): NM_000221.2,NM_006488.2. Note that this plasmid does NOT contain Cas9. It should be used in conjunction with lentiCas9-Blast (Addgene #52962) or otherwise with cell lines already expressing Cas9. Browse the full kinome gRNA library at http://www.addgene.org/pooled-library/broadgpp-human-kinome/ or visit http://www.broadinstitute.org/rnai/public/ for detailed protocols and information.
How to cite: KHK gRNA (BRDN0001145612) was a gift from John Doench & David Root (Addgene plasmid # 76982 ; http://n2t.net/addgene:76982 ; RRID:Addgene_76982)
