[The description below was written by a language model from this plasmid's Addgene catalogue record and pLannotate feature annotations shown in this document.]
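Description:
KHK gRNA (BRDN0001145612) is a third-generation lentiviral single-guide RNA plasmid built on the lentiGuide-Puro backbone and designed to target human KHK (ketohexokinase), with the guide chosen against two KHK reference transcripts. It belongs to a human kinome gRNA collection. The assembled sequence is 8,323 nt. In bacteria the plasmid is maintained through a high-copy ColE1/pUC-type origin and selected with ampicillin via β-lactamase. An f1 origin, an SV40 origin and leftover lac and T7/T3 cloning-vector elements are also annotated in the backbone.

The lentiviral cassette begins with an RSV promoter fused to a truncated HIV-1 5' LTR, which makes genomic RNA production Tat-independent, the hallmark of third-generation systems. This is followed by the Ψ packaging signal with a partial gag fragment, the Rev response element for nuclear export of the unspliced genome, and a cPPT/CTS element. It ends in a ΔU3 self-inactivating 3' LTR, so the integrated provirus lacks LTR promoter activity. Within this unit, a human U6 RNA polymerase III promoter drives the KHK-specific spacer joined to the Streptococcus pyogenes gRNA scaffold. A separate EF-1α core promoter with its intron A expresses puromycin N-acetyltransferase for selecting transduced mammalian cells, and a downstream WPRE enhances transcript expression.

The plasmid does not encode Cas9. It is meant to be packaged into lentivirus and delivered to cells that already express Cas9, or used alongside a separate Cas9 lentiviral vector, to disrupt KHK in human cells by CRISPR-Cas9.
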