Features (pLannotate 1.2.2; 29 found; start..end, strand, type, name):
     14..80      +  CDS            small t antigen (fragment): SV40 (simian virus 40) small t antigen
    106..317     +  promoter       EF-1α core promoter: core promoter for human elongation factor EF-1α
    318..1256    +  intron         EF-1α intron A: intron upstream of the start codon of human EF-1α
   1278..1877    +  CDS            PuroR (fragment): puromycin N-acetyltransferase; pac from Streptomyces; confers resistance to puromycin
   1893..2481    +  misc_feature   WPRE: woodchuck hepatitis virus posttranscriptional regulatory element
   2532..2551    +  misc_feature   cPPT/CTS (fragment): central polypurine tract and central termination sequence of HIV-1
   2553..2786    +  LTR            3' LTR (ΔU3): self-inactivating 3' long terminal repeat (LTR) from HIV-1
   2864..2985    +  polyA_signal   SV40 poly(A) signal: SV40 polyadenylation signal
   3025..3160    +  rep_origin     SV40 ori: SV40 origin of replication
   3181..3199    -  promoter       T7 promoter: promoter for bacteriophage T7 RNA polymerase
   3207..3362    +  CDS            lacZα (fragment): LacZα fragment of β-galactosidase; lacZ fragment
   3367..3795    +  rep_origin     f1 ori (sequence partly withheld): f1 bacteriophage origin of replication; arrow indicates direction of (+) strand synthesis
   3848..3952    +  promoter       AmpR promoter: bla
   3953..4813    +  CDS            AmpR: β-lactamase; bla; confers resistance to ampicillin, carbenicillin, and related antibiotics
   4984..5572    +  rep_origin     ori: high-copy-number ColE1/pMB1/pBR322/pUC origin of replication
   5755..5847    +  CDS            lacI (fragment): lac repressor; lacI; The lac repressor binds to the lac operator to inhibit transcription in E. coli. This inhibition can be relieved by adding lactose or isopropyl-β-D-thiogalactopyranoside (IPTG).
   5860..5881    +  protein_bind   CAP binding site: CAP binding activates transcription in the presence of cAMP. E. coli catabolite activator protein
   5896..5926    +  promoter       lac promoter: promoter for the E. coli lac operon
   5934..5950    +  protein_bind   lac operator: The lac repressor binds to the lac operator to inhibit transcription in E. coli. This inhibition can be relieved by adding lactose or isopropyl-β-D-thiogalactopyranoside (IPTG). lac repressor encoded by lacI
   5995..6013    +  promoter       T3 promoter: promoter for bacteriophage T3 RNA polymerase
   6041..6267    +  promoter       RSV promoter: Rous sarcoma virus enhancer/promoter
   6268..6448    +  LTR            5' LTR (truncated): truncated 5' long terminal repeat (LTR) from HIV-1
   6495..6620    +  misc_feature   HIV-1 Ψ: packaging signal of human immunodeficiency virus type 1
   6604..6967    +  CDS            HIV-1 gag (fragment): gag protein from human immunodeficiency virus 1; gag
   7113..7346    +  misc_feature   RRE: The Rev response element (RRE) of HIV-1 allows for Rev-dependent mRNA export from the nucleus to the cytoplasm.
   7723..7749    +  CDS            Rev (fragment): human immunodeficiency virus 1 (HIV-1) Rev protein; rev; enhances nuclear export of unspliced and incompletely spliced viral mRNAs
   7753..7993    +  promoter       U6 promoter: RNA polymerase III promoter for human U6 snRNA
   8023..8098    +  misc_RNA       gRNA scaffold: guide RNA scaffold for the Streptococcus pyogenes CRISPR/Cas9 system
   8154..8271    +  misc_feature   cPPT/CTS: central polypurine tract and central termination sequence of HIV-1
>Addgene plasmid #76982 | KHK gRNA (BRDN0001145612) | addgene full sequence | sequence record 186886 | Addgene Assembled Sequence
CCCGGGTGCAAAGATGGATAAAGTTTTAAACAGAGAGGAATCTTTGCAGCTAATGGACCTTCTAGGTCTT
GAAAGGAGTGGGAATTGGCTCCGGTGCCCGTCAGTGGGCAGAGCGCACATCGCCCACAGTCCCCGAGAAG
TTGGGGGGAGGGGTCGGCAATTGATCCGGTGCCTAGAGAAGGTGGCGCGGGGTAAACTGGGAAAGTGATG
TCGTGTACTGGCTCCGCCTTTTTCCCGAGGGTGGGGGAGAACCGTATATAAGTGCAGTAGTCGCCGTGAA
CGTTCTTTTTCGCAACGGGTTTGCCGCCAGAACACAGGTAAGTGCCGTGTGTGGTTCCCGCGGGCCTGGC
CTCTTTACGGGTTATGGCCCTTGCGTGCCTTGAATTACTTCCACCTGGCTGCAGTACGTGATTCTTGATC
CCGAGCTTCGGGTTGGAAGTGGGTGGGAGAGTTCGAGGCCTTGCGCTTAAGGAGCCCCTTCGCCTCGTGC
TTGAGTTGAGGCCTGGCCTGGGCGCTGGGGCCGCCGCGTGCGAATCTGGTGGCACCTTCGCGCCTGTCTC
GCTGCTTTCGATAAGTCTCTAGCCATTTAAAATTTTTGATGACCTGCTGCGACGCTTTTTTTCTGGCAAG
ATAGTCTTGTAAATGCGGGCCAAGATCTGCACACTGGTATTTCGGTTTTTGGGGCCGCGGGCGGCGACGG
GGCCCGTGCGTCCCAGCGCACATGTTCGGCGAGGCGGGGCCTGCGAGCGCGGCCACCGAGAATCGGACGG
GGGTAGTCTCAAGCTGGCCGGCCTGCTCTGGTGCCTGGCCTCGCGCCGCCGTGTATCGCCCCGCCCTGGG
CGGCAAGGCTGGCCCGGTCGGCACCAGTTGCGTGAGCGGAAAGATGGCCGCTTCCCGGCCCTGCTGCAGG
GAGCTCAAAATGGAGGACGCGGCGCTCGGGAGAGCGGGCGGGTGAGTCACCCACACAAAGGAAAAGGGCC
TTTCCGTCCTCAGCCGTCGCTTCATGTGACTCCACGGAGTACCGGGCGCCGTCCAGGCACCTCGATTAGT
TCTCGAGCTTTTGGAGTACGTCGTCTTTAGGTTGGGGGGAGGGGTTTTATGCGATGGAGTTTCCCCACAC
TGAGTGGGTGGAGACTGAAGTTAGGCCAGCTTGGCACTTGATGTAATTCTCCTTGGAATTTGCCCTTTTT
GAGTTTGGATCTTGGTTCATTCTCAAGCCTCAGACAGTGGTTCAAAGTTTTTTTCTTCCATTTCAGGTGT
CGTGACGTACGGCCACCATGACCGAGTACAAGCCCACGGTGCGCCTCGCCACCCGCGACGACGTCCCCAG
GGCCGTACGCACCCTCGCCGCCGCGTTCGCCGACTACCCCGCCACGCGCCACACCGTCGATCCGGACCGC
CACATCGAGCGGGTCACCGAGCTGCAAGAACTCTTCCTCACGCGCGTCGGGCTCGACATCGGCAAGGTGT
GGGTCGCGGACGACGGCGCCGCCGTGGCGGTCTGGACCACGCCGGAGAGCGTCGAAGCGGGGGCGGTGTT
CGCCGAGATCGGCCCGCGCATGGCCGAGTTGAGCGGTTCCCGGCTGGCCGCGCAGCAACAGATGGAAGGC
CTCCTGGCGCCGCACCGGCCCAAGGAGCCCGCGTGGTTCCTGGCCACCGTCGGAGTCTCGCCCGACCACC
AGGGCAAGGGTCTGGGCAGCGCCGTCGTGCTCCCCGGAGTGGAGGCGGCCGAGCGCGCCGGGGTGCCCGC
CTTCCTGGAGACCTCCGCGCCCCGCAACCTCCCCTTCTACGAGCGGCTCGGCTTCACCGTCACCGCCGAC
GTCGAGGTGCCCGAAGGACCGCGCACCTGGTGCATGACCCGCAAGCCCGGTGCCTGAACGCGTTAAGTCG
ACAATCAACCTCTGGATTACAAAATTTGTGAAAGATTGACTGGTATTCTTAACTATGTTGCTCCTTTTAC
GCTATGTGGATACGCTGCTTTAATGCCTTTGTATCATGCTATTGCTTCCCGTATGGCTTTCATTTTCTCC
TCCTTGTATAAATCCTGGTTGCTGTCTCTTTATGAGGAGTTGTGGCCCGTTGTCAGGCAACGTGGCGTGG
TGTGCACTGTGTTTGCTGACGCAACCCCCACTGGTTGGGGCATTGCCACCACCTGTCAGCTCCTTTCCGG
GACTTTCGCTTTCCCCCTCCCTATTGCCACGGCGGAACTCATCGCCGCCTGCCTTGCCCGCTGCTGGACA
GGGGCTCGGCTGTTGGGCACTGACAATTCCGTGGTGTTGTCGGGGAAATCATCGTCCTTTCCTTGGCTGC
TCGCCTGTGTTGCCACCTGGATTCTGCGCGGGACGTCCTTCTGCTACGTCCCTTCGGCCCTCAATCCAGC
GGACCTTCCTTCCCGCGGCCTGCTGCCGGCTCTGCGGCCTCTTCCGCGTCTTCGCCTTCGCCCTCAGACG
AGTCGGATCTCCCTTTGGGCCGCCTCCCCGCGTCGACTTTAAGACCAATGACTTACAAGGCAGCTGTAGA
TCTTAGCCACTTTTTAAAAGAAAAGGGGGGACTGGAAGGGCTAATTCACTCCCAACGAAGACAAGATCTG
CTTTTTGCTTGTACTGGGTCTCTCTGGTTAGACCAGATCTGAGCCTGGGAGCTCTCTGGCTAACTAGGGA
ACCCACTGCTTAAGCCTCAATAAAGCTTGCCTTGAGTGCTTCAAGTAGTGTGTGCCCGTCTGTTGTGTGA
CTCTGGTAACTAGAGATCCCTCAGACCCTTTTAGTCAGTGTGGAAAATCTCTAGCAGTACGTATAGTAGT
TCATGTCATCTTATTATTCAGTATTTATAACTTGCAAAGAAATGAATATCAGAGAGTGAGAGGAACTTGT
TTATTGCAGCTTATAATGGTTACAAATAAAGCAATAGCATCACAAATTTCACAAATAAAGCATTTTTTTC
ACTGCATTCTAGTTGTGGTTTGTCCAAACTCATCAATGTATCTTATCATGTCTGGCTCTAGCTATCCCGC
CCCTAACTCCGCCCATCCCGCCCCTAACTCCGCCCAGTTCCGCCCATTCTCCGCCCCATGGCTGACTAAT
TTTTTTTATTTATGCAGAGGCCGAGGCCGCCTCGGCCTCTGAGCTATTCCAGAAGTAGTGAGGAGGCTTT
TTTGGAGGCCTAGGGACGTACCCAATTCGCCCTATAGTGAGTCGTATTACGCGCGCTCACTGGCCGTCGT
TTTACAACGTCGTGACTGGGAAAACCCTGGCGTTACCCAACTTAATCGCCTTGCAGCACATCCCCCTTTC
GCCAGCTGGCGTAATAGCGAAGAGGCCCGCACCGATCGCCCTTCCCAACAGTTGCGCAGCCTGAATGGCG
AATGGG
[124 nt withheld, positions 3367-3490]
C
[91 nt withheld, positions 3492-3582]
A
[49 nt withheld, positions 3584-3632]
CCTTTGACGTTGGAGTCCACGTTCTTT
[37 nt withheld, positions 3660-3696]
ACCCTATCTCGGTCTATTCTTTTGATTTATAAGGGATTTTGCCGATTTCGGCCTATTGGTTAAAAAATGA
GCTGATTTAACAAAAATTTAACGCGAATTTTAACAAAATATTAACGCTTACAATTTAGGTGGCACTTTTC
GGGGAAATGTGCGCGGAACCCCTATTTGTTTATTTTTCTAAATACATTCAAATATGTATCCGCTCATGAG
ACAATAACCCTGATAAATGCTTCAATAATATTGAAAAAGGAAGAGTATGAGTATTCAACATTTCCGTGTC
GCCCTTATTCCCTTTTTTGCGGCATTTTGCCTTCCTGTTTTTGCTCACCCAGAAACGCTGGTGAAAGTAA
AAGATGCTGAAGATCAGTTGGGTGCACGAGTGGGTTACATCGAACTGGATCTCAACAGCGGTAAGATCCT
TGAGAGTTTTCGCCCCGAAGAACGTTTTCCAATGATGAGCACTTTTAAAGTTCTGCTATGTGGCGCGGTA
TTATCCCGTATTGACGCCGGGCAAGAGCAACTCGGTCGCCGCATACACTATTCTCAGAATGACTTGGTTG
AGTACTCACCAGTCACAGAAAAGCATCTTACGGATGGCATGACAGTAAGAGAATTATGCAGTGCTGCCAT
AACCATGAGTGATAACACTGCGGCCAACTTACTTCTGACAACGATCGGAGGACCGAAGGAGCTAACCGCT
TTTTTGCACAACATGGGGGATCATGTAACTCGCCTTGATCGTTGGGAACCGGAGCTGAATGAAGCCATAC
CAAACGACGAGCGTGACACCACGATGCCTGTAGCAATGGCAACAACGTTGCGCAAACTATTAACTGGCGA
ACTACTTACTCTAGCTTCCCGGCAACAATTAATAGACTGGATGGAGGCGGATAAAGTTGCAGGACCACTT
CTGCGCTCGGCCCTTCCGGCTGGCTGGTTTATTGCTGATAAATCTGGAGCCGGTGAGCGTGGGTCTCGCG
GTATCATTGCAGCACTGGGGCCAGATGGTAAGCCCTCCCGTATCGTAGTTATCTACACGACGGGGAGTCA
GGCAACTATGGATGAACGAAATAGACAGATCGCTGAGATAGGTGCCTCACTGATTAAGCATTGGTAACTG
TCAGACCAAGTTTACTCATATATACTTTAGATTGATTTAAAACTTCATTTTTAATTTAAAAGGATCTAGG
TGAAGATCCTTTTTGATAATCTCATGACCAAAATCCCTTAACGTGAGTTTTCGTTCCACTGAGCGTCAGA
CCCCGTAGAAAAGATCAAAGGATCTTCTTGAGATCCTTTTTTTCTGCGCGTAATCTGCTGCTTGCAAACA
AAAAAACCACCGCTACCAGCGGTGGTTTGTTTGCCGGATCAAGAGCTACCAACTCTTTTTCCGAAGGTAA
CTGGCTTCAGCAGAGCGCAGATACCAAATACTGTTCTTCTAGTGTAGCCGTAGTTAGGCCACCACTTCAA
GAACTCTGTAGCACCGCCTACATACCTCGCTCTGCTAATCCTGTTACCAGTGGCTGCTGCCAGTGGCGAT
AAGTCGTGTCTTACCGGGTTGGACTCAAGACGATAGTTACCGGATAAGGCGCAGCGGTCGGGCTGAACGG
GGGGTTCGTGCACACAGCCCAGCTTGGAGCGAACGACCTACACCGAACTGAGATACCTACAGCGTGAGCT
ATGAGAAAGCGCCACGCTTCCCGAAGGGAGAAAGGCGGACAGGTATCCGGTAAGCGGCAGGGTCGGAACA
GGAGAGCGCACGAGGGAGCTTCCAGGGGGAAACGCCTGGTATCTTTATAGTCCTGTCGGGTTTCGCCACC
TCTGACTTGAGCGTCGATTTTTGTGATGCTCGTCAGGGGGGCGGAGCCTATGGAAAAACGCCAGCAACGC
GGCCTTTTTACGGTTCCTGGCCTTTTGCTGGCCTTTTGCTCACATGTTCTTTCCTGCGTTATCCCCTGAT
TCTGTGGATAACCGTATTACCGCCTTTGAGTGAGCTGATACCGCTCGCCGCAGCCGAACGACCGAGCGCA
GCGAGTCAGTGAGCGAGGAAGCGGAAGAGCGCCCAATACGCAAACCGCCTCTCCCCGCGCGTTGGCCGAT
TCATTAATGCAGCTGGCACGACAGGTTTCCCGACTGGAAAGCGGGCAGTGAGCGCAACGCAATTAATGTG
AGTTAGCTCACTCATTAGGCACCCCAGGCTTTACACTTTATGCTTCCGGCTCGTATGTTGTGTGGAATTG
TGAGCGGATAACAATTTCACACAGGAAACAGCTATGACCATGATTACGCCAAGCGCGCAATTAACCCTCA
CTAAAGGGAACAAAAGCTGGAGCTGCAAGCTTAATGTAGTCTTATGCAATACTCTTGTAGTCTTGCAACA
TGGTAACGATGAGTTAGCAACATGCCTTACAAGGAGAGAAAAAGCACCGTGCATGCCGATTGGTGGAAGT
AAGGTGGTACGATCGTGCCTTATTAGGAAGGCAACAGACGGGTCTGACATGGATTGGACGAACCACTGAA
TTGCCGCATTGCAGAGATATTGTATTTAAGTGCCTAGCTCGATACATAAACGGGTCTCTCTGGTTAGACC
AGATCTGAGCCTGGGAGCTCTCTGGCTAACTAGGGAACCCACTGCTTAAGCCTCAATAAAGCTTGCCTTG
AGTGCTTCAAGTAGTGTGTGCCCGTCTGTTGTGTGACTCTGGTAACTAGAGATCCCTCAGACCCTTTTAG
TCAGTGTGGAAAATCTCTAGCAGTGGCGCCCGAACAGGGACTTGAAAGCGAAAGGGAAACCAGAGGAGCT
CTCTCGACGCAGGACTCGGCTTGCTGAAGCGCGCACGGCAAGAGGCGAGGGGCGGCGACTGGTGAGTACG
CCAAAAATTTTGACTAGCGGAGGCTAGAAGGAGAGAGATGGGTGCGAGAGCGTCAGTATTAAGCGGGGGA
GAATTAGATCGCGATGGGAAAAAATTCGGTTAAGGCCAGGGGGAAAGAAAAAATATAAATTAAAACATAT
AGTATGGGCAAGCAGGGAGCTAGAACGATTCGCAGTTAATCCTGGCCTGTTAGAAACATCAGAAGGCTGT
AGACAAATACTGGGACAGCTACAACCATCCCTTCAGACAGGATCAGAAGAACTTAGATCATTATATAATA
CAGTAGCAACCCTCTATTGTGTGCATCAAAGGATAGAGATAAAAGACACCAAGGAAGCTTTAGACAAGAT
AGAGGAAGAGCAAAACAAAAGTAAGACCACCGCACAGCAAGCGGCCGCTGATCTTCAGACCTGGAGGAGG
AGATATGAGGGACAATTGGAGAAGTGAATTATATAAATATAAAGTAGTAAAAATTGAACCATTAGGAGTA
GCACCCACCAAGGCAAAGAGAAGAGTGGTGCAGAGAGAAAAAAGAGCAGTGGGAATAGGAGCTTTGTTCC
TTGGGTTCTTGGGAGCAGCAGGAAGCACTATGGGCGCAGCGTCAATGACGCTGACGGTACAGGCCAGACA
ATTATTGTCTGGTATAGTGCAGCAGCAGAACAATTTGCTGAGGGCTATTGAGGCGCAACAGCATCTGTTG
CAACTCACAGTCTGGGGCATCAAGCAGCTCCAGGCAAGAATCCTGGCTGTGGAAAGATACCTAAAGGATC
AACAGCTCCTGGGGATTTGGGGTTGCTCTGGAAAACTCATTTGCACCACTGCTGTGCCTTGGAATGCTAG
TTGGAGTAATAAATCTCTGGAACAGATTTGGAATCACACGACCTGGATGGAGTGGGACAGAGAAATTAAC
AATTACACAAGCTTAATACACTCCTTAATTGAAGAATCGCAAAACCAGCAAGAAAAGAATGAACAAGAAT
TATTGGAATTAGATAAATGGGCAAGTTTGTGGAATTGGTTTAACATAACAAATTGGCTGTGGTATATAAA
ATTATTCATAATGATAGTAGGAGGCTTGGTAGGTTTAAGAATAGTTTTTGCTGTACTTTCTATAGTGAAT
AGAGTTAGGCAGGGATATTCACCATTATCGTTTCAGACCCACCTCCCAACCCCGAGGGGACCCAGAGAGG
GCCTATTTCCCATGATTCCTTCATATTTGCATATACGATACAAGGCTGTTAGAGAGATAATTAGAATTAA
TTTGACTGTAAACACAAAGATATTAGTACAAAATACGTGACGTAGAAAGTAATAATTTCTTGGGTAGTTT
GCAGTTTTAAAATTATGTTTTAAAATGGACTATCATATGCTTACCGTAACTTGAAAGTATTTCGATTTCT
TGGCTTTATATATCTTGTGGAAAGGACGAAACACCGGTCTGCTACAGACTTTGAGAGTTTTAGAGCTAGA
AATAGCAAGTTAAAATAAGGCTAGTCCGTTATCAACTTGAAAAAGTGGCACCGAGTCGGTGCTTTTTTAA
GCTTGGCGTAACTAGATCTTGAGACAAATGGCAGTATTCATCCACAATTTTAAAAGAAAAGGGGGGATTG
GGGGGTACAGTGCAGGGGAAAGAATAGTAGACATAATAGCAACAGACATACAAACTAAAGAATTACAAAA
ACAAATTACAAAAATTCAAAATTTTCGGGTTTATTACAGGGACAGCAGAGATCCACTTTGGCGCCGGCTC
GAGGGGG
