>Addgene plasmid #76982 | KHK gRNA (BRDN0001145612) | depositor partial sequence | sequence record 144442 | Target Sequence
GTCTGCTACAGACTTTGAGA
