>Addgene plasmid #76982 | KHK gRNA (BRDN0001145612) | addgene partial sequence | sequence record 186885 | hU6-F
AGAAAGTAATAATTTCTTGGGTAGTTTGCAGTTTTAAAATTATGTTTTAAAATGGACTATCATATGCTTA
CCGTAACTTGAAAGTATTTCGATTTCTTGGCTTTATATATCTTGTGGAAAGGACGAAACACCGGTCTGCT
ACAGACTTTGAGAGTTTTAGAGCTAGAAATAGCAAGTTAAAATAAGGCTAGTCCGTTATCAACTTGAAAA
AGTGGCACCGAGTCGGTGCTTTTTTAAGCTTGGCGTAACTAGATCTTGAGACAAATGGCAGTATTCATCC
ACAATTTTAAAAGAAAAGGGGGGATTGGGGGGTACAGTGCAGGGGAAAGAATAGTAGACATAATAGCAAC
AGACATACAAACTAAAGAATTACAAAAACAAATTACAAAAATTCAAAATTTTCGGGTTTATTACAGGGAC
AGCAGAGATCCACTTTGGCGCCGGCTCGAGGGGGCCCGGGTGCAAAGATGGATAAAGTTTTAAACAGAGA
GGAATCTTTGCAGCTAATGGACCTTCTAGGTCTTGAAAGGAGTGGGAATTGGCTCCGGTGCCCGTCAGTG
GGCAGAGCGC
